>Addgene plasmid #84109 | pFGC5941-PacI-ath-STTM2112-5p | addgene full sequence | sequence record 167241 | Addgene NGS Result
TGAGACTTTTCAACAAAGGGTAATTTCGGGAAACCTCCTCGGATTCCATTGCCCAGCTATCTGTCACCTC
ATCGAAAGGACAGTAGAAAAGGAAGGTGGCTCCTACAAATGCCATCATTGCGATAAAGGAAAGGCTATCA
TTCAAGATGCCTCTGCCGACAGTGGTCCCAAAGATGGACCCCCACCCACGAGGAGCATCGTGGAAAAAGA
AGACGTTCCAACCACGTCTTCAAAGCAAGTGGATTGATGTGGCATCTCCACTGACATAAGGGATGACGCA
CAACCCCACTATCCTTCGCAAGACCCTTCCTCTATATAAGGAAGTTCATTTCATTTGGAGAGGACAGCCC
AAGCTTACATTGATATCCGACGCATTTGCGGTTGTTGTTGTTATGGTCTAATTTATCCGACGTATTTGCG
GAATTCGGTACGCTGAAATCACCAGGCCATTTGGAGAGGACAGCCCAAGCTTACATTGATATCCGACGCA
TTTGCGGTTGTTGTTGTTATGGTCTAATTTAAATATGGTCTAAAGAAGAAGAATACATTGATATCCGACG
CATTTGCGGAATTCGGTACGCTGAAATCACCAGTCTCTCTCTACAAATCTATCTCTCTCTATTTTCCCCA
TAAATAATGTGTGAGTAGTTTCCCGATAAGGGAAATTAGGGTTCTTATAGGGTTTCGCTCATGTGTTGAG
CATATAAGAAACCCTTAGTATGTATTTGTATTTGTAAAATACTTCTATCAATAAAATTTCTAATTCCTAA
AACCAAAATCCAGTACTAAAATCCAGATCTCCTAAAGTCCCTATAGATCTTTGTCGTGAATATAAACCAG
ACACGAGACGACTAGACCTGGAGCCCAGACGCCGTTCGAAGCTAGAAGTACCGCTTAGGCAGGAGGCCGT
TAGGGAAAAGATGCTAAGGCAGGGTTGGTTACGTTGACTCCCCCGTAGGTTTGGTTTAAATATGATGAAG
TGGACGGAAGGAAGGAGGAAGACAAGGAAGGATAAGGTTGCAGGCCCTGTGCAAGGTAAGAAGATGGAAA
TTTGATAGAGGTACGCTACTATACTTATACTATACGCTAAGGGAATGATTGTATTTATACCCTATACCCC
CTAATAACCCTTTATCAATTTAAGAAATAATCCGCATAAGCCCCCGCTTAAAAATTGGTATCAGAGCCAT
GAATAGGTCTATGACCAAAACTCAAGAGGATAAAACCTCACCAAAATACGAAAGAGTCCTTAACTCTAAA
GATAAAAGATCTTTCAAGATCAAAACTAGTTCCCTCACGCCGGTGACGGGGATCGCATGCGACCTCTAGA
CCATCACATTGGAGCTTCAGCTGCTCGAGTTCTATAGTGTCACCTAAATCGTATGTGTATGATACATAAG
GTTATGTATTAATTGTAGCCGCGTTCTTACGTCGACGTACCAATTACGCCCCGCCCTGTCACTCATCGCA
GTACTGTTGTAATTCATTAAGCATTCTGCCGACATGGAAGCCATCACAAACGGCATGATGAACCTGAATC
GCCAGCGGCATCAGCACCTTGTCGCCTTGCGTATAATATTTGCCCATGGTGAAAACGGGGGCGAAGAAGT
TGTCCATATTGGCCACGTTTAAATCAAAACTGGTGAAACTCACCCAGGGATTGGCTGAGACGAAAAACAT
ATTCTCAATAAACCCTTTAGGGAAATAGGCCAGGTTTTCACCGTAACACGCCACATCTTGCGAATATATG
TGTAGAAACTGCCGGAAATCGTCGTGGTATTCACTCCAGAGCGATGAAAACGTTTCAGTTTGCTCATGGA
AAACGGTGTAACAAGGGTGAACACTATCCCATATTACCAGCTCACCGTCTTTCATTGCCATACGGAACTC
CGGATGAGCATTCATCAGGCGGGCAAGAATGTGAATAAAGGCCGGATAAAACTTGTGCTTATTTTTCTTT
ACGGTCTTTAAAAGGGCCGTAATATCCAGCTGAACGGTCTGGTTATAGGTACATTGAGCAACTGACCGAA
ATGCCTCAAAATGTTCTTTACGATGCCATTGGGATATATCAACGGTGGTATATCCAGTGATTTCTTTCTC
CATTTTAGCTTCCTTAGCTCCTGAAAATCTCGATAACTCATTAAAGCTTATCGATGATAAGCTGTCAAAC
ATGAGAATTTAGCCCGCCTAATGAGCGGGCTTTTTGTTGTGATCCGCGTTGCTGGCGTTTTTCCATAGGC
TCCGCCCCCCTGACGAGCATCACAAAAATCGACGCTCAAGTCAGAGGTGGCGAAACCCGACAGGACTATA
AAGATACCAGGCGTTTCCCCCCTGGAAGCTCCCTCGTGCGCTCTCCTGTTCCGACCCTGCCGCTTACCGG
ATACCTGTCCGCTTTCTTAATTAACTCTCTAGACTCACCTAGGATCCATGAATTCTGAGATTTTTCAAAT
CAGTGCGCAAGACGTGACGTAAGTATCCGAGTCAGTTTTTATTTTTCTACTAATTTGGTCGTTTATTTCG
GCGTGTAGGACATGGCAACCGGGCCTGAATTTCGCGGGTATTCTGTTTCTATTCCAACTTTTTCTTGATC
CGCAGCCATTAACGACTTTTGAATAGATACGCTGACACGCCAAGCCTCGCTAGTCAAAAGTGTACCAAAC
AACGCTTTACAGCAAGAACGGAATGCGCGTGACGCTCGCGGTGACGCCATTTCGCCTTTTCAGAAATGGA
TAAATAGCCTTGCTTCCTATTATATCTTCCCAAATTACCAATACATTACACTAGCATCTGAATTTCATAA
CCAATCTCGATACACCAAATCGAATCGATGAGCCCAGAACGACGCCCGGCCGACATCCGCCGTGCCACCG
AGGCGGACATGCCGGCGGTCTGCACCATCGTCAACCACTACATCGAGACAAGCACGGTCAACTTCCGTAC
CGAGCCGCAGGAACCGCAGGAGTGGACGGACGACCTCGTCCGTCTGCGGGAGCGCTATCCCTGGCTCGTC
GCCGAGGTGGACGGCGAGGTCGCCGGCATCGCCTACGCGGGCCCCTGGAAGGCACGCAACGCCTACGACT
GGACGGCCGAGTCGACCGTGTACGTCTCCCCCCGCCACCAGCGGACGGGACTGGGCTCCACGCTCTACAC
CCACCTGCTGAAGTCCCTGGAGGCACAGGGCTTCAAGAGCGTGGTCGCTGTCATCGGGCTGCCCAACGAC
CCGAGCGTGCGCATGCACGAGGCGCTCGGATATGCCCCCCGCGGCATGCTGCGGGCGGCCGGCTTCAAGC
ACGGGAACTGGCATGACGTGGGTTTCTGGCAGCTGGACTTCAGCCTGCCGGTACCGCCCCGTCCGGTCCT
GCCCGTCACCGAGATTTGACTGCAGAATCTTGGACTCCCATGTTGGCAAAGGCAACCAAACAAACAATGA
ATGATCCGCTCCTGCATATGGGGCGGTTTGAGTATTTCAACTGCCATTTGGGCTGAATTGAAGACATGCT
CCTGTCAGAAATTCCGTGATCTTACTCAATATTCAGTAATCTCGGCCAATATCCTAAATGTGCGTGGCTT
TATCTGTCTTTGTATTGTTTCATCAATTCATGTAACGTTTGCTTTTCTTATGAATTTTCAAATAAATTAT
CAGATCCGAGCTCGAATTAATTCGGCGTTAATTCAGTACATTAAAAACGTCCGCAATGTGTTATTAAGTT
GTCTAAGCGTCAATTTGTTTACACCACAATATATCCTGCCACCAGCCAGCCAACAGCTCCCCGACCGGCA
GCTCGGCACAAAATCACCACTCGATACAGGCAGCCCATCAGTCCGGGACGGCGTCAGCGGGAGAGCCGTT
GTAAGGCGGCAGACTTTGCTCATGTTACCGATGCTATTCGGAAGAACGGCAACTAAGCTGCCGGGTTTGA
AACACGGATGATCTCGCGGAGGGTAGCATGTTGATTGTAACGATGACAGAGCGTTGCTGCCTGTGATCAC
CGCGGTTTCAAAATCGGCTCCGTCGATACTATGTTATACGCCAACTTTGAAAACAACTTTGAAAAAGCTG
TTTTCTGGTATTTAAGGTTTTAGAATGCAAGGAACAGTGAATTGGAGTTCGTCTTGTTATAATTAGCTTC
TTGGGGTATCTTTAAATACTGTAGAAAAGAGGAAGGAAATAATAAATGGCTAAAATGAGAATATCACCGG
AATTGAAAAAACTGATCGAAAAATACCGCTGCGTAAAAGATACGGAAGGAATGTCTCCTGCTAAGGTATA
TAAGCTGGTGGGAGAAAATGAAAACCTATATTTAAAAATGACGGACAGCCGGTATAAAGGGACCACCTAT
GATGTGGAACGGGAAAAGGACATGATGCTATGGCTGGAAGGAAAGCTGCCTGTTCCAAAGGTCCTGCACT
TTGAACGGCATGATGGCTGGAGCAATCTGCTCATGAGTGAGGCCGATGGCGTCCTTTGCTCGGAAGAGTA
TGAAGATGAACAAAGCCCTGAAAAGATTATCGAGCTGTATGCGGAGTGCATCAGGCTCTTTCACTCCATC
GACATATCGGATTGTCCCTATACGAATAGCTTAGACAGCCGCTTAGCCGAATTGGATTACTTACTGAATA
ACGATCTGGCCGATGTGGATTGCGAAAACTGGGAAGAAGACACTCCATTTAAAGATCCGCGCGAGCTGTA
TGATTTTTTAAAGACGGAAAAGCCCGAAGAGGAACTTGTCTTTTCCCACGGCGACCTGGGAGACAGCAAC
ATCTTTGTGAAAGATGGCAAAGTAAGTGGCTTTATTGATCTTGGGAGAAGCGGCAGGGCGGACAAGTGGT
ATGACATTGCCTTCTGCGTCCGGTCGATCAGGGAGGATATCGGGGAAGAACAGTATGTCGAGCTATTTTT
TGACTTACTGGGGATCAAGCCTGATTGGGAGAAAATAAAATATTATATTTTACTGGATGAATTGTTTTAG
TACCTAGAATGCATGACCAAAATCCCTTAACGTGAGTTTTCGTTCCACTGAGCGTCAGACCCCGTAGAAA
AGATCAAAGGATCTTCTTGAGATCCTTTTTTTCTGCGCGTAATCTGCTGCTTGCAAACAAAAAAACCACC
GCTACCAGCGGTGGTTTGTTTGCCGGATCAAGAGCTACCAACTCTTTTTCCGAAGGTAACTGGCTTCAGC
AGAGCGCAGATACCAAATACTGTCCTTCTAGTGTAGCCGTAGTTAGGCCACCACTTCAAGAACTCTGTAG
CACCGCCTACATACCTCGCTCTGCTAATCCTGTTACCAGTGGCTGCTGCCAGTGGCGATAAGTCGTGTCT
TACCGGGTTGGACTCAAGACGATAGTTACCGGATAAGGCGCAGCGGTCGGGCTGAACGGGGGGTTCGTGC
ACACAGCCCAGCTTGGAGCGAACGACCTACACCGAACTGAGATACCTACAGCGTGAGCTATGAGAAAGCG
CCACGCTTCCCGAAGGGAGAAAGGCGGACAGGTATCCGGTAAGCGGCAGGGTCGGAACAGGAGAGCGCAC
GAGGGAGCTTCCAGGGGGAAACGCCTGGTATCTTTATAGTCCTGTCGGGTTTCGCCACCTCTGACTTGAG
CGTCGATTTTTGTGATGCTCGTCAGGGGGGCGGAGCCTATGGAAAAACGCCAGCAACGCGGCCTTTTTAC
GGTTCCTGGCCTTTTGCTGGCCTTTTGCTCACATGTTCTTTCCTGCGTTATCCCCTGATTCTGTGGATAA
CCGTATTACCGCCTTTGAGTGAGCTGATACCGCTCGCCGCAGCCGAACGACCGAGCGCAGCGAGTCAGTG
AGCGAGGAAGCGGAAGAGCGCCTGATGCGGTATTTTCTCCTTACGCATCTGTGCGGTATTTCACACCGCA
TATGGTGCACTCTCAGTACAATCTGCTCTGATGCCGCATAGTTAAGCCAGTATACACTCCGCTATCGCTA
CGTGACTGGGTCATGGCTGCGCCCCGACACCCGCCAACACCCGCTGACGCGCCCTGACGGGCTTGTCTGC
TCCCGGCATCCGCTTACAGACAAGCTGTGACCGTCTCCGGGAGCTGCATGTGTCAGAGGTTTTCACCGTC
ATCACCGAAACGCGCGAGGCAGGGTGCCTTGATGTGGGCGCCGGCGGTCGAGTGGCGACGGCGCGGCTTG
TCCGCGCCCTGGTAGATTGCCTGGCCGTAGGCCAGCCATTTTTGAGCGGCCAGCGGCCGCGATAGGCCGA
CGCGAAGCGGCGGGGCGTAGGGAGCGCAGCGACCGAAGGGTAGGCGCTTTTTGCAGCTCTTCGGCTGTGC
GCTGGCCAGACAGTTATGCACAGGCCAGGCGGGTTTTAAGAGTTTTAATAAGTTTTAAAGAGTTTTAGGC
GGAAAAATCGCCTTTTTTCTCTTTTATATCAGTCACTTACATGTGTGACCGGTTCCCAATGTACGGCTTT
GGGTTCCCAATGTACGGGTTCCGGTTCCCAATGTACGGCTTTGGGTTCCCAATGTACGTGCTATCCACAG
GAAAGAGACCTTTTCGACCTTTTTCCCCTGCTAGGGCAATTTGCCCTAGCATCTGCTCCGTACATTAGGA
ACCGGCGGATGCTTCGCCCTCGATCAGGTTGCGGTAGCGCATGACTAGGATCGGGCCAGCCTGCCCCGCC
TCCTCCTTCAAATCGTACTCCGGCAGGTCATTTGACCCGATCAGCTTGCGCACGGTGAAACAGAACTTCT
TGAACTCTCCGGCGCTGCCACTGCGTTCGTAGATCGTCTTGAACAACCATCTGGCTTCTGCCTTGCCTGC
GGCGCGGCGTGCCAGGCGGTAGAGAAAACGGCCGATGCCGGGATCGATCAAAAAGTAATCGGGGTGAACC
GTCAGCACGTCCGGGTTCTTGCCTTCTGTGATCTCGCGGTACATCCAATCAGCTAGCTCGATCTCGATGT
ACTCCGGCCGCCCGGTTTCGCTCTTTACGATCTTGTAGCGGCTAATCAAGGCTTCACCCTCGGATACCGT
CACCAGGCGGCCGTTCTTGGCCTTCTTCGTACGCTGCATGGCAACGTGCGTGGTGTTTAACCGAATGCAG
GTTTCTACCAGGTCGTCTTTCTGCTTTCCGCCATCGGCTCGCCGGCAGAACTTGAGTACGTCCGCAACGT
GTGGACGGAACACGCGGCCGGGCTTGTCTCCCTTCCCTTCCCGGTATCGGTTCATGGATTCGGTTAGATG
GGAAACCGCCATCAGTACCAGGTCGTAATCCCACACACTGGCCATGCCGGCCGGCCCTGCGGAAACCTCT
ACGTGCCCGTCTGGAAGCTCGTAGCGGATCACCTCGCCAGCTCGTCGGTCACGCTTCGACAGACGGAAAA
CGGCCACGTCCATGATGCTGCGACTATCGCGGGTGCCCACGTCATAGAGCATCGGAACGAAAAAATCTGG
TTGCTCGTCGCCCTTGGGCGGCTTCCTAATCGACGGCGCACCGGCTGCCGGCGGTTGCCGGGATTCTTTG
CGGATTCGATCAGCGGCCGCTTGCCACGATTCACCGGGGCGTGCTTCTGCCTCGATGCGTTGCCGCTGGG
CGGCCTGCGCGGCCTTCAACTTCTCCACCAGGTCATCACCCAGCGCCGCGCCGATTTGTACCGGGCCGGA
TGGTTTGCGACCGCTCACGCCGATTCCTCGGGCTTGGGGGTTCCAGTGCCATTGCAGGGCCGGCAGGCAA
CCCAGCCGCTTACGCCTGGCCAACCGCCCGTTCCTCCACACATGGGGCATTCCACGGCGTCGGTGCCTGG
TTGTTCTTGATTTTCCATGCCGCCTCCTTTAGCCGCTAAAATTCATCTACTCATTTATTCATTTGCTCAT
TTACTCTGGTAGCTGCGCGATGTATTCAGATAGCAGCTCGGTAATGGTCTTGCCTTGGCGTACCGCGTAC
ATCTTCAGCTTGGTGTGATCCTCCGCCGGCAACTGAAAGTTGACCCGCTTCATGGCTGGCGTGTCTGCCA
GGCTGGCCAACGTTGCAGCCTTGCTGCTGCGTGCGCTCGGACGGCCGGCACTTAGCGTGTTTGTGCTTTT
GCTCATTTTCTCTTTACCTCATTAACTCAAATGAGTTTTGATTTAATTTCAGCGGCCAGCGCCTGGACCT
CGCGGGCAGCGTCGCCCTCGGGTTCTGATTCAAGAACGGTTGTGCCGGCGGCGGCAGTGCCTGGGTAGCT
CACGCGCTGCGTGATACGGGACTCAAGAATGGGCAGCTCGTACCCGGCCAGCGCCTCGGCAACCTCACCG
CCGATGCGCGTGCCTTTGATCGCCCGCGACACGACAAAGGCCGCTTGTAGCCTTCCATCCGTGACCTCAA
TGCGCTGCTTAACCAGCTCCACCAGGTCGGCGGTGGCCCATATGTCGTAAGGGCTTGGCTGCACCGGAAT
CAGCACGAAGTCGGCTGCCTTGATCGCGGACACAGCCAAGTCCGCCGCCTGGGGCGCTCCGTCGATCACT
ACGAAGTCGCGCCGGCCGATGGCCTTCACGTCGCGGTCAATCGTCGGGCGGTCGATGCCGACAACGGTTA
GCGGTTGATCTTCCCGCACGGCCGCCCAATCGCGGGCACTGCCCTGGGGATCGGAATCGACTAACAGAAC
ATCGGCCCCGGCGAGTTGCAGGGCGCGGGCTAGATGGGTTGCGATGGTCGTCTTGCCTGACCCGCCTTTC
TGGTTAAGTACAGCGATAACCTTCATGCGTTCCCCTTGCGTATTTGTTTATTTACTCATCGCATCATATA
CGCAGCGACCGCATGACGCAAGCTGTTTTACTCAAATACACATCACCTTTTTAGACGGCGGCGCTCGGTT
TCTTCAGCGGCCAAGCTGGCCGGCCAGGCCGCCAGCTTGGCATCAGACAAACCGGCCAGGATTTCATGCA
GCCGCACGGTTGAGACGTGCGCGGGCGGCTCGAACACGTACCCGGCCGCGATCATCTCCGCCTCGATCTC
TTCGGTAATGAAAAACGGTTCGTCCTGGCCGTCCTGGTGCGGTTTCATGCTTGTTCCTCTTGGCGTTCAT
TCTCGGCGGCCGCCAGGGCGTCGGCCTCGGTCAATGCGTCCTCACGGAAGGCACCGCGCCGCCTGGCCTC
GGTGGGCGTCACTTCCTCGCTGCGCTCAAGTGCGCGGTACAGGGTCGAGCGATGCACGCCAAGCAGTGCA
GCCGCCTCTTTCACGGTGCGGCCTTCCTGGTCGATCAGCTCGCGGGCGTGCGCGATCTGTGCCGGGGTGA
GGGTAGGGCGGGGGCCAAACTTCACGCCTCGGGCCTTGGCGGCCTCGCGCCCGCTCCGGGTGCGGTCGAT
GATTAGGGAACGCTCGAACTCGGCAATGCCGGCGAACACGGTCAACACCATGCGGCCGGCCGGCGTGGTG
GTGTCGGCCCACGGCTCTGCCAGGCTACGCAGGCCCGCGCCGGCCTCCTGGATGCGCTCGGCAATGTCCA
GTAGGTCGCGGGTGCTGCGGGCCAGGCGGTCTAGCCTGGTCACTGTCACAACGTCGCCAGGGCGTAGGTG
GTCAAGCATCCTGGCCAGCTCCGGGCGGTCGCGCCTGGTGCCGGTGATCTTCTCGGAAAACAGCTTGGTG
CAGCCGGCCGCGTGCAGTTCGGCCCGTTGGTTGGTCAAGTCCTGGTCGTCGGTGCTGACGCGGGCATAGC
CCAGCAGGCCAGCGGCGGCGCTCTTGTTCATGGCGTAATGTCTCCGGTTCTAGTCGCAAGTATTCTACTT
TATGCGACTAAAACACGCGACAAGAAAACGCCAGGAAAAGGGCAGGGCGGCAGCCTGTCGCGTAACTTAG
GACTTGTGCGACATGTCGTTTTCAGAAGACGGCTGCACTGAACGTCAGAAGCCGACTGCACTATAGCAGC
GGAGGGGTTGGATCAAAGTACTTTGATCCCGAGGGGAACCCTGTGGTTGGCATGCACATACAAATGGACG
AACGGATAAACCTTTTCACGCCCTTTTAAATATCCGATTATTCTAATAAACGCTCTTTTCTCTTAGGTTT
ACCCGCCAATATATCCTGTCAAACACTGATAGTTTAAACTGAAGGCGGGAAACGACAATCTGATCCAAGC
TCAAGCTGCTCTAGCATTCGCCATTCAGGCTGCGCAACTGTTGGGAAGGGCGATCGGTGCGGGCCTCTTC
GCTATTACGCCAGCTGGCGAAAGGGGGATGTGCTGCAAGGCGATTAAGTTGGGTAACGCCAGGGTTTTCC
CAGTCACGACGTTGTAAAACGACGGCCAGTGCCAAGCTTGCATGCCTGCAGGTCCTGCTGAGCCTCGACA
TGTTGTCGCAAAATTCGCCCTGGACCCGCCCAACGATTTGTCGTCACTGTCAAGGTTTGACCTGCACTTC
ATTTGGGGCCCACATACACCAAAAAAATGCTGCATAATTCTCGGGGCAGCAAGTCGGTTACCCGGCCGCC
GTGCTGGACCGGGTTGAATGGTGCCCGTAACTTTCGGTAGAGCGGACGGCCAATACTCAACTTCAAGGAA
TCTCACCCATGCGCGCCGGCGGGGAACCGGAGTTCCCTTCAGTGAGCGTTATTAGTTCGCCGCTCGGTGT
GTCGTAGATACTAGCCCCTGGGGCACTTTTGAAATTTGAATAAGATTTATGTAATCAGTCTTTTAGGTTT
GACCGGTTCTGCCGCTTTTTTTAAAATTGGATTTGTAATAATAAAACGCAATTGTTTGTTATTGTGGCGC
TCTATCATAGATGTCGCTATAAACCTATTCAGCACAATATATTGTTTTCATTTTAATATTGTACATATAA
GTAGTAGGGTACAATCAGTAAATTGAACGGAGAATATTATTCATAAAAATACGATAGTAACGGGTGATAT
ATTCATTAGAATGAACCGAAACCGGCGGTAAGGATCTGAGCTACACATGCTCAGGTTTTTTACAACGTGC
ACAACAGAATTGAAAGCAAATATCATGCGATCATAGGCGTCTCGCATATCTCATTAAAGCAGGACTCTAG
GGACTAGTCCCGGGTCTTAATTAAGTTTGCAAGCAGCAGATTACGCGCAGAAAAAAAGGATCTCAAGGAG
ATCCTTTGGATCACAAAAAAAAAGCCCGCTCATTAGGCGGGTTAAATTCCCGGGTACTGCAGCCGATTCA
TTAATGCAGGTTAACCAGGCTTATCGAAATTAATACGACTCACTATAGGGAGACCGGCAGATCTGATCCC
TACTCCAAAAATGTCAAAGATACAGTCTCAGAAGACCAAAGGGCTATTGAGACTTTTCAACAAAGGGTAA
TTTCGGGAAACCTCCTCGGATTCCATTGCCCAGCTATCTGTCACTTCATCGAAAGGACAGTGGAAAAGGA
AGGTGGCTCCTACAAATGCCATCATTGCGATAAAGGAAAGGCTATCATTCAAGATGCCTCTGCCGACAGT
GGTCCCAAAGATGGACCCCCACCCACGAGGAGCATCGTGGGAAAAGAAGACGTTCCAACCACGTCTTCAA
AGCAAGTGGATTGATGTGACATCTCCACTGACGTAAGGGATGACGCACAATCCCACCCCTACTCCAAAAA
TGTCAAAGATACTGTCTCAGAAGACCAAAGGGCTAT
Features (pLannotate 1.2.2; 27 found; start..end, strand, type, name):
      1..346     +  promoter       CaMV 35S promoter: strong constitutive promoter from cauliflower mosaic virus
    298..344     +  promoter       minimal CaMV 35S promoter: minimal 35S promoter from cauliflower mosaic virus
    633..799     +  polyA_signal   CaMV poly(A) signal: cauliflower mosaic virus polyadenylation signal
   1361..1379    -  promoter       SP6 promoter: promoter for bacteriophage SP6 RNA polymerase
   1444..2103    -  CDS            CmR: chloramphenicol acetyltransferase; cat; confers resistance to chloramphenicol
   2104..2140    -  promoter       cat promoter (fragment): promoter of the E. coli cat gene encoding chloramphenicol acetyltransferase
   2140..2168    -  promoter       tet promoter: E. coli promoter for tetracycline efflux protein gene
   2230..2392    -  rep_origin     ori (fragment): high-copy-number ColE1/pMB1/pBR322/pUC origin of replication
   2442..2822    +  promoter       MAS promoter: mannopine synthase promoter (Velten et al., 1984)
   2828..3376    +  CDS            bar: PAT_STRHY - Experimental evidence at protein level: Swiss-Prot protein existence level 1. Inactivates phosphinothricin (PPT) by transfer of an acetyl group from acetyl CoA. Can also acetylate demethylphosphinothricin but not PTT or glutamate. This enzyme is an effector of phosphinothricin tripeptide (PTT or bialaphos) resistance. From Streptomyces hygroscopicus. Introduced by genetic manipulation and expressed in glufosinate-tolerant maize by Dekalb Genetics.
   3389..3641    +  terminator     MAS terminator: mannopine synthase terminator
   3727..3751    -  misc_feature   LB T-DNA repeat: left border repeat from nopaline C58 T-DNA
   4176..4970    +  CDS            KanR: aminoglycoside phosphotransferase; aphA-3; confers resistance to kanamycin
   5057..5645    +  rep_origin     ori: high-copy-number ColE1/pMB1/pBR322/pUC origin of replication
   5831..5971    -  misc_feature   bom: basis of mobility region from pBR322
   6073..6112    -  CDS            rop (fragment): Rop protein, which maintains plasmids at low copy number; rop
   6315..6509    -  rep_origin     pVS1 oriV: origin of replication for the Pseudomonas plasmid pVS1 (Heeb et al., 2000)
   6575..7648    -  CDS            pVS1 RepA: replication protein from the Pseudomonas plasmid pVS1 (Heeb et al., 2000)
   8077..8706    -  CDS            pVS1 StaA: stability protein from the Pseudomonas plasmid pVS1 (Heeb et al., 2000)
   9266..9667    -  CDS            Y4CG_SINFN (fragment): Protein inferred from homology: Swiss-Prot protein existence level 3. From Sinorhizobium fredii (strain NBRC 101917 / NGR234).
  10007..10031   -  misc_feature   RB T-DNA repeat: right border repeat from nopaline C58 T-DNA
  10097..10251   -  CDS            lacZα (fragment): LacZα fragment of β-galactosidase; lacZ fragment
  10254..10274   -  misc_feature   MCS (fragment): pUC18/19 multiple cloning site
  10275..10982   -  terminator     OCS terminator: octopine synthase terminator
  11015..11056   -  rep_origin     ori (fragment): high-copy-number ColE1/pMB1/pBR322/pUC origin of replication
  11161..11179   +  promoter       T7 promoter: promoter for bacteriophage T7 RNA polymerase
  11248..11536   +  promoter       CaMV 35S promoter (fragment): strong constitutive promoter from cauliflower mosaic virus
