[The description below was written by a language model from this plasmid's Addgene catalogue record and pLannotate feature annotations shown in this document.]
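Description:
pFGC5941-PacI-ath-STTM2112-5p is a binary plant expression vector for Agrobacterium-mediated transformation, built on the pFGC5941-PacI backbone and designed to knock down miR2112-5p function in Arabidopsis thaliana. It carries a ColE1/pBR322-type origin with a bom site for propagation in E. coli, and the pVS1 oriV, RepA and StaA functions that allow stable replication in Agrobacterium. A backbone kanamycin resistance gene (aphA-3) provides bacterial selection. A second bacterial marker, chloramphenicol acetyltransferase, travels with the insert, so the plasmid is maintained under dual chloramphenicol and kanamycin selection.

The payload is a roughly 2.8 kb cassette cloned into the PacI site and described by the depositor as containing a 2x35S promoter, the STTM, a 35S terminator and CmR. The feature table agrees: a partial CaMV 35S promoter copy lies just upstream of a full one across the sequence origin, which fits the enhanced 2x35S arrangement. This is followed by an unannotated gap where the short tandem target mimic presumably sits, then the CaMV poly(A) signal and the CmR gene. An STTM is a noncoding transcript carrying two miRNA-binding sites joined by a spacer. These sites resist cleavage, so they sequester the target small RNA and trigger its degradation. Including CmR in the insert lets recombinants be selected directly after ligation.

Between the nopaline-type left and right T-DNA borders, the vector also carries the bar gene under the mannopine synthase promoter and terminator, which confers Basta (phosphinothricin) resistance for selecting transgenic plants. An OCS terminator and small lacZα and MCS remnants from the parental vector are also present. The construct is used to generate Arabidopsis lines with reduced miR2112-5p activity for loss-of-function studies.
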