Addgene plasmid #84109: pFGC5941-PacI-ath-STTM2112-5p
Purpose: target miRNA2112-5p for destruction in Arabidopsis thaliana
Depositing lab: Guiliang Tang. Depositing organization: Michigan Technological University. Publication: Construction of short tandem target mimic (STTM) to block the functions of plant and animal microRNAs. Tang G, Yan J, Gu Y, Qiao M, Fan R, Mao Y, Tang X. Methods. 2012 Oct;58(2):118-25. doi: 10.1016/j.ymeth.2012.10.006. Epub 2012 Oct 23. PubMed 23098881.
Backbone
  Vector backbone: pFGC5941-PacI
  Backbone manufacturer: Guiliang Tang (Addgene plasmid # 44182)
  Backbone size w/o insert (bp): 8608
  Vector type: Plant Expression
  Selectable markers: Basta
Growth in bacteria
  Bacterial resistance: Chloramphenicol and Kanamycin, 25 & 50 μg/mL
  Growth temperature: 37°C
  Growth strain: DH5alpha
  Copy number: High Copy
Gene/Insert
  Gene/Insert name: STTM2112-5p
  Species: A. thaliana (mustard weed)
  Insert size (bp): 2846
  Promoter: 2x35S
  Cloning method: Restriction Enzyme; 5′ cloning site PacI (not destroyed); 3′ cloning site PacI (not destroyed)
  Sequencing primers: 5′ CACTATCCTTCGCAAGACCCTTCC; 3′ CAACACATGAGCGAAACCCTATAA
Terms and licenses: Academic/Nonprofit Terms; Industry Terms: Not Available to Industry
Depositor comments: The insert within this plasmid contains a 2x35S promoter, STTM, T35S and CmR.
How to cite: pFGC5941-PacI-ath-STTM2112-5p was a gift from Guiliang Tang (Addgene plasmid # 84109 ; http://n2t.net/addgene:84109 ; RRID:Addgene_84109)
