>Addgene plasmid #84109 | pFGC5941-PacI-ath-STTM2112-5p | depositor partial sequence | sequence record 160665 | STTM
ACATTGATATCCGACGCATTTGCGGTTGTTGTTGTTATGGTCTAATTTAAATATGGTCTAAAGAAGAAGA
ATACATTGATATCCGACGCATTTGCG
